Addgene plasmid #228587: OSCA1.2-K435L-L438K-peGFP-N1
Purpose: Expresses OSCA1.2-K435L-L438K-eGFP in mammalian cells
Depositing lab: Huanghe Yang. Depositing organization: Duke University. Publication: TMEM16 and OSCA/TMEM63 proteins share a conserved potential to permeate ions and phospholipids. Lowry AJ, Liang P, Song M, Serena Wan YC, Pei ZM, Yang H, Zhang Y. bioRxiv [Preprint]. 2024 Sep 3:2024.02.04.578431. doi: 10.1101/2024.02.04.578431. PubMed 38370744.
Backbone
  Vector backbone: peGFP-N1
  Vector type: Mammalian Expression
Growth in bacteria
  Bacterial resistance: Kanamycin, 50 μg/mL
  Growth temperature: 37°C
  Growth strain: DH5alpha
  Copy number: High Copy
Gene/Insert
  Gene/Insert name: hyperosmolality-gated Ca2+ permeable channel (OSCA) 1.2
  Species: A. thaliana (mustard weed)
  Mutation: K435L, L438K
  Entrez Gene: AT4G22120 (a.k.a. AT4G22120, F1N20.220, F1N20_220)
  Cloning method: Other
Terms and licenses: Academic/Nonprofit Terms; Industry Terms: Not Available to Industry
Depositor comments: Please visit https://doi.org/10.1101/2024.02.04.578431 for bioRxiv preprint.
How to cite: OSCA1.2-K435L-L438K-peGFP-N1 was a gift from Huanghe Yang (Addgene plasmid # 228587 ; http://n2t.net/addgene:228587 ; RRID:Addgene_228587)
