[The description below was written by a language model from this plasmid's Addgene catalogue record and pLannotate feature annotations shown in this document.]
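Description:
OSCA1.2-K435L-L438K-peGFP-N1 is a mammalian expression plasmid of about 7 kb, built on the peGFP-N1 backbone, that produces a double-mutant form of the Arabidopsis thaliana hyperosmolality-gated calcium-permeable channel OSCA1.2 (also annotated as CSC1, locus AT4G22120) fused to EGFP. It is maintained in E. coli at high copy through a ColE1/pUC-type origin and selected with kanamycin. The NeoR/KanR aminoglycoside phosphotransferase gene sits behind tandem bacterial (bla-type) and SV40 early promoters and ends with an HSV TK polyadenylation signal. This arrangement lets the same marker confer kanamycin resistance in bacteria and G418 resistance in transfected mammalian cells. An f1 origin is also present, a standard backbone element that permits single-stranded DNA production. The short annotations for ble, SV40 large T antigen and bGH poly(A) are fragmentary hits that appear to be backbone remnants rather than functional units.

The expression cassette is driven by the human cytomegalovirus immediate early enhancer and promoter. Downstream of the multiple cloning site region, the OSCA1.2 coding sequence is directly adjacent to the EGFP coding sequence on the same strand, consistent with a C-terminal EGFP fusion, and the transcript is terminated by the SV40 polyadenylation signal. The channel carries the substitutions K435L and L438K, which swap the lysine and leucine residues at these two positions. The EGFP tag allows expression and localisation of the mutant channel to be followed by fluorescence in transfected cells. The associated study concerns the shared capacity of TMEM16 and OSCA/TMEM63 family proteins to permeate ions and phospholipids, so the construct is presumably used to test how these residues affect such activities, although the record does not state the specific effect of the mutations.
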