Features (pLannotate 1.2.2; 15 found; start..end, strand, type, name):
     61..364     +  enhancer       CMV enhancer: human cytomegalovirus immediate early enhancer
    365..568     +  promoter       CMV promoter: human cytomegalovirus (CMV) immediate early promoter
    591..671     +  misc_feature   MCS: multiple cloning site
    679..2991    +  CDS            CSC1: CSC1_ARATH - Also known as OSCA1.2 From Arabidopsis thaliana (Mouse-ear cress).
   2992..3711    +  CDS            EGFP: the original enhanced GFP (Yang et al., 1996) mammalian codon-optimized
   3728..3811    +  CDS            large T antigen (fragment): large T antigen from SV40 (simian virus 40)
   3834..3955    +  polyA_signal   SV40 poly(A) signal: SV40 polyadenylation signal
   3989..4417    -  rep_origin     f1 ori (sequence partly withheld): f1 bacteriophage origin of replication; arrow indicates direction of (+) strand synthesis
   4444..4548    +  promoter       AmpR promoter: bla
   4550..4907    +  promoter       SV40 promoter: SV40 enhancer and early promoter
   4942..5736    +  CDS            NeoR/KanR: aminoglycoside phosphotransferase from Tn5; aph(3')-II (or nptII); confers resistance to neomycin, kanamycin, and G418 (Geneticin®)
   5757..5909    +  CDS            ble (fragment): BLE_KLEPN - Experimental evidence at protein level: Swiss-Prot protein existence level 1. Binding protein with a strong affinity to the bleomycin family of antibiotics. Binds to CL990; an antimitotic-antibiotic compound. From Klebsiella pneumoniae.
   5968..6015    +  polyA_signal   HSV TK poly(A) signal: herpes simplex virus thymidine kinase polyadenylation signal (Cole and Stacy, 1985)
   6106..6122    -  polyA_signal   bGH poly(A) signal (fragment): bovine growth hormone polyadenylation signal
   6344..6932    +  rep_origin     ori: high-copy-number ColE1/pMB1/pBR322/pUC origin of replication
>Addgene plasmid #228587 | OSCA1.2-K435L-L438K-peGFP-N1 | addgene full sequence | sequence record 454373 | Addgene NGS Result
TAGTTATTAATAGTAATCAATTACGGGGTCATTAGTTCATAGCCCATATATGGAGTTCCGCGTTACATAA
CTTACGGTAAATGGCCCGCCTGGCTGACCGCCCAACGACCCCCGCCCATTGACGTCAATAATGACGTATG
TTCCCATAGTAACGCCAATAGGGACTTTCCATTGACGTCAATGGGTGGAGTATTTACGGTAAACTGCCCA
CTTGGCAGTACATCAAGTGTATCATATGCCAAGTACGCCCCCTATTGACGTCAATGACGGTAAATGGCCC
GCCTGGCATTATGCCCAGTACATGACCTTATGGGACTTTCCTACTTGGCAGTACATCTACGTATTAGTCA
TCGCTATTACCATGGTGATGCGGTTTTGGCAGTACATCAATGGGCGTGGATAGCGGTTTGACTCACGGGG
ATTTCCAAGTCTCCACCCCATTGACGTCAATGGGAGTTTGTTTTGGCACCAAAATCAACGGGACTTTCCA
AAATGTCGTAACAACTCCGCCCCATTGACGCAAATGGGCGGTAGGCGTGTACGGTGGGAGGTCTATATAA
GCAGAGCTGGTTTAGTGAACCGTCAGATCCGCTAGCGCTACCGGACTCAGATCTCGAGCTCAAGCTTCGA
ATTCTGCAGTCGACGGTACCGCGGGCCCGGGATCCACCGGTCGCCACCATGGCGACACTTCAGGATATTG
GTGTATCAGCTGGGATAAACATTCTCAGTGCCTTTGTTTTCTTCATAATCTTTGCGGTTTTGAGGCTTCA
GCCTTTCAATGATAGAGTTTACTTCTCAAAATGGTATCTCAAGGGGTTAAGAAGCAGCCCTGCTCGTGGT
GGCGCCTTTGCGCAGAGGTTTGTGAACCTGGACTTCAGGTCTTATATGAAGTTCTTGAATTGGATGCCAG
AGGCTCTGAAGATGCCTGAGCCTGAGCTTATTGATCATGCTGGTTTGGATTCAGTTGTTTATCTCCGGAT
TTACTGGCTGGGGCTTAAGATCTTTACTCCAATAGCAGTGCTTGCTTGGGCAGTTCTTGTGCCAGTCAAC
TGGACTAATAACACATTGGAGATGGCTAAGCAGTTAAGGAATGTAACTTCGAGCGACATTGACAAACTCT
CTGTTTCAAATATTCCAGAGTATTCAATGAGGTTTTGGACTCATATAGTAATGGCTTATGCCTTTACCAT
CTGGACTTGTTATGTGCTGATGAAAGAATATGAGACAATTGCTAACATGAGGCTCCAGTTTGTTGCATCA
GAAGCTCGTCGACCTGACCAGTTCACTGTCCTTGTTAGGAATGTACCTCCGGACGCAGATGAATCTGTAA
GTGAACTGGTAGAGCATTTTTTCCTGGTCAATCATCCTGATCACTACCTAACACATCAGGTTGTATGCAA
TGCAAACAAGCTGGCCGATTTGGTGAAAAAGAAGAAAAAGCTGCAGAATTGGCTTGATTACTACCAGCTC
AAATACGCTAGGAATAACTCTCAGAGAATTATGGTGAAGCTTGGCTTTCTTGGGCTATGGGGACAAAAAG
TCGATGCCATTGAACATTACATTGCTGAAATTGACAAAATATCAAAAGAGATCAGTAAAGAAAGAGAGGA
AGTGGTGAATGATCCTAAGGCCATTATGCCAGCAGCGTTTGTCTCCTTTAAAACACGATGGGCTGCTGCG
GTTTGTGCTCAGACTCAACAGACCCGAAACCCAACCCAATGGCTGACCGAATGGGCTCCAGAACCGCGTG
ATGTGTTTTGGTCAAATCTTGCTATTCCATATGTTTCTCTGACAGTAAGGAGGTTGATCATGCATGTTGC
CTTCTTCTTCCTAACCTTCTTCTTCATTGTCCCCATCGCGTTTGTTCAATCTCTTGCTACCATTGAAGGG
ATTGTGAAAGCTGCTCCGTTCTTGAAGTTTATTGTAGATGATAAATTCATGAAATCGGTGATACAAGGTT
TCCTTCCGGGTATTGCACTGCTGCTTTTCAAGGCCTTTCTGCCATCCATTTTGATGATCATGTCCAAATT
TGAAGGCTTCACATCGATCTCATCTTTAGAGAGACGAGCAGCGTTTCGATATTACATCTTCAACTTAGTG
AACGTCTTTCTTGCTAGCGTTATCGCTGGAGCTGCGTTTGAACAGCTTAACTCTTTCCTCAATCAATCCG
CAAACCAAATCCCCAAAACCATTGGTGTGGCGATACCGATGAAAGCAACTTTCTTCATCACGTATATAAT
GGTTGATGGTTGGGCAGGAGTTGCAGGAGAGATTCTAATGCTGAAACCATTGATTATGTTCCATCTCAAA
AACGCCTTCTTGGTTAAGACTGATAAAGACAGAGAGGAAGCAATGGACCCGGGAAGCATTGGTTTTAACA
CGGGTGAGCCTCGGATACAGCTCTACTTTCTTCTCGGTCTTGTCTACGCTCCTGTGACACCGATGCTTCT
TCCTTTTATCTTGGTCTTCTTCGCCCTTGCTTACATTGTATATCGCCACCAAATCATTAACGTATACAAT
CAAGAATACGAGAGTGCTGCAGCGTTTTGGCCAGACGTTCATGGACGAGTCATAGCAGCATTGGTAATAT
CACAGTTGCTTCTGATGGGTCTATTGGGAACAAAGCACGCTGCATTAGCTGCACCGTTTCTCATTGCTTT
GCCTGTGCTTACCATTGGTTTCCACCACTTCTGCAAAGGTCGTTATGAGCCAGCTTTCATCAGATACCCT
TTACAGGAAGCTATGATGAAAGATACATTAGAAACCGCAAGAGAACCAAACCTGAACCTTAAAGGCTACT
TGCAAAATGCTTACGTTCATCCGGTTTTCAAAGGCGATGAAGACGATTATGACATTGATGACAAGCTCGG
GAAGTTTGAGGATGAAGCCATTATTGTTCCCACCAAACGTCAGTCGAGGAGAAATACTCCGGCTCCTAGC
ATAATCAGTGGGGACGATTCGCCGTCTTTGCCCTTTAGTGGTAAACTAGTCATGGTGAGCAAGGGCGAGG
AGCTGTTCACCGGGGTGGTGCCCATCCTGGTCGAGCTGGACGGCGACGTAAACGGCCACAAGTTCAGCGT
GTCCGGCGAGGGCGAGGGCGATGCCACCTACGGCAAGCTGACCCTGAAGTTCATCTGCACCACCGGCAAG
CTGCCCGTGCCCTGGCCCACCCTCGTGACCACCCTGACCTACGGCGTGCAGTGCTTCAGCCGCTACCCCG
ACCACATGAAGCAGCACGACTTCTTCAAGTCCGCCATGCCCGAAGGCTACGTCCAGGAGCGCACCATCTT
CTTCAAGGACGACGGCAACTACAAGACCCGCGCCGAGGTGAAGTTCGAGGGCGACACCCTGGTGAACCGC
ATCGAGCTGAAGGGCATCGACTTCAAGGAGGACGGCAACATCCTGGGGCACAAGCTGGAGTACAACTACA
ACAGCCACAACGTCTATATCATGGCCGACAAGCAGAAGAACGGCATCAAGGTGAACTTCAAGATCCGCCA
CAACATCGAGGACGGCAGCGTGCAGCTCGCCGACCACTACCAGCAGAACACCCCCATCGGCGACGGCCCC
GTGCTGCTGCCCGACAACCACTACCTGAGCACCCAGTCCGCCCTGAGCAAAGACCCCAACGAGAAGCGCG
ATCACATGGTCCTGCTGGAGTTCGTGACCGCCGCCGGGATCACTCTCGGCATGGACGAGCTGTACAAGTA
AAGCGGCCGCGACTCTAGATCATAATCAGCCATACCACATTTGTAGAGGTTTTACTTGCTTTAAAAAACC
TCCCACACCTCCCCCTGAACCTGAAACATAAAATGAATGCAATTGTTGTTGTTAACTTGTTTATTGCAGC
TTATAATGGTTACAAATAAAGCAATAGCATCACAAATTTCACAAATAAAGCATTTTTTTCACTGCATTCT
AGTTGTGGTTTGTCCAAACTCATCAATGTATCTTAAGGCGTAAATTGTAAGCGTTAATATTTTGTTAAAA
TTCGCGTTAAATTTTTGTTAAATCAGCTCATTTTTTAACCAATAGGCCGAAATCGGCAAAATCCCTTATA
AATCAAAAGAATAGACCGAGATAGGGT
[37 nt withheld, positions 4088-4124]
AAAGAACGTGGACTCCAACGTCAAAGG
[49 nt withheld, positions 4152-4200]
T
[91 nt withheld, positions 4202-4292]
G
[124 nt withheld, positions 4294-4417]
CAGGTGGCACTTTTCGGGGAAATGTGCGCGGAACCCCTATTTGTTTATTTTTCTAAATACATTCAAATAT
GTATCCGCTCATGAGACAATAACCCTGATAAATGCTTCAATAATATTGAAAAAGGAAGAGTCCTGAGGCG
GAAAGAACCAGCTGTGGAATGTGTGTCAGTTAGGGTGTGGAAAGTCCCCAGGCTCCCCAGCAGGCAGAAG
TATGCAAAGCATGCATCTCAATTAGTCAGCAACCAGGTGTGGAAAGTCCCCAGGCTCCCCAGCAGGCAGA
AGTATGCAAAGCATGCATCTCAATTAGTCAGCAACCATAGTCCCGCCCCTAACTCCGCCCATCCCGCCCC
TAACTCCGCCCAGTTCCGCCCATTCTCCGCCCCATGGCTGACTAATTTTTTTTATTTATGCAGAGGCCGA
GGCCGCCTCGGCCTCTGAGCTATTCCAGAAGTAGTGAGGAGGCTTTTTTGGAGGCCTAGGCTTTTGCAAA
GATCGATCAAGAGACAGGATGAGGATCGTTTCGCATGATTGAACAAGATGGATTGCACGCAGGTTCTCCG
GCCGCTTGGGTGGAGAGGCTATTCGGCTATGACTGGGCACAACAGACAATCGGCTGCTCTGATGCCGCCG
TGTTCCGGCTGTCAGCGCAGGGGCGCCCGGTTCTTTTTGTCAAGACCGACCTGTCCGGTGCCCTGAATGA
ACTGCAAGACGAGGCAGCGCGGCTATCGTGGCTGGCCACGACGGGCGTTCCTTGCGCAGCTGTGCTCGAC
GTTGTCACTGAAGCGGGAAGGGACTGGCTGCTATTGGGCGAAGTGCCGGGGCAGGATCTCCTGTCATCTC
ACCTTGCTCCTGCCGAGAAAGTATCCATCATGGCTGATGCAATGCGGCGGCTGCATACGCTTGATCCGGC
TACCTGCCCATTCGACCACCAAGCGAAACATCGCATCGAGCGAGCACGTACTCGGATGGAAGCCGGTCTT
GTCGATCAGGATGATCTGGACGAAGAGCATCAGGGGCTCGCGCCAGCCGAACTGTTCGCCAGGCTCAAGG
CGAGCATGCCCGACGGCGAGGATCTCGTCGTGACCCATGGCGATGCCTGCTTGCCGAATATCATGGTGGA
AAATGGCCGCTTTTCTGGATTCATCGACTGTGGCCGGCTGGGTGTGGCGGACCGCTATCAGGACATAGCG
TTGGCTACCCGTGATATTGCTGAAGAGCTTGGCGGCGAATGGGCTGACCGCTTCCTCGTGCTTTACGGTA
TCGCCGCTCCCGATTCGCAGCGCATCGCCTTCTATCGCCTTCTTGACGAGTTCTTCTGAGCGGGACTCTG
GGGTTCGAAATGACCGACCAAGCGACGCCCAACCTGCCATCACGAGATTTCGATTCCACCGCCGCCTTCT
ATGAAAGGTTGGGCTTCGGAATCGTTTTCCGGGACGCCGGCTGGATGATCCTCCAGCGCGGGGATCTCAT
GCTGGAGTTCTTCGCCCACCCTAGGGGGAGGCTAACTGAAACACGGAAGGAGACAATACCGGAAGGAACC
CGCGCTATGACGGCAATAAAAAGACAGAATAAAACGCACGGTGTTGGGTCGTTTGTTCATAAACGCGGGG
TTCGGTCCCAGGGCTGGCACTCTGTCGATACCCCACCGAGACCCCATTGGGGCCAATACGCCCGCGTTTC
TTCCTTTTCCCCACCCCACCCCCCAAGTTCGGGTGAAGGCCCAGGGCTCGCAGCCAACGTCGGGGCGGCA
GGCCCTGCCATAGCCTCAGGTTACTCATATATACTTTAGATTGATTTAAAACTTCATTTTTAATTTAAAA
GGATCTAGGTGAAGATCCTTTTTGATAATCTCATGACCAAAATCCCTTAACGTGAGTTTTCGTTCCACTG
AGCGTCAGACCCCGTAGAAAAGATCAAAGGATCTTCTTGAGATCCTTTTTTTCTGCGCGTAATCTGCTGC
TTGCAAACAAAAAAACCACCGCTACCAGCGGTGGTTTGTTTGCCGGATCAAGAGCTACCAACTCTTTTTC
CGAAGGTAACTGGCTTCAGCAGAGCGCAGATACCAAATACTGTTCTTCTAGTGTAGCCGTAGTTAGGCCA
CCACTTCAAGAACTCTGTAGCACCGCCTACATACCTCGCTCTGCTAATCCTGTTACCAGTGGCTGCTGCC
AGTGGCGATAAGTCGTGTCTTACCGGGTTGGACTCAAGACGATAGTTACCGGATAAGGCGCAGCGGTCGG
GCTGAACGGGGGGTTCGTGCACACAGCCCAGCTTGGAGCGAACGACCTACACCGAACTGAGATACCTACA
GCGTGAGCTATGAGAAAGCGCCACGCTTCCCGAAGGGAGAAAGGCGGACAGGTATCCGGTAAGCGGCAGG
GTCGGAACAGGAGAGCGCACGAGGGAGCTTCCAGGGGGAAACGCCTGGTATCTTTATAGTCCTGTCGGGT
TTCGCCACCTCTGACTTGAGCGTCGATTTTTGTGATGCTCGTCAGGGGGGCGGAGCCTATGGAAAAACGC
CAGCAACGCGGCCTTTTTACGGTTCCTGGCCTTTTGCTGGCCTTTTGCTCACATGTTCTTTCCTGCGTTA
TCCCCTGATTCTGTGGATAACCGTATTACCGCCATGCAT
